>Addgene plasmid #193588 | pXPR_003 sgMSLN | addgene full sequence | sequence record 380090 | Addgene NGS Result
TAACAAATTGGCTGTGGTATATAAAATTATTCATAATGATAGTAGGAGGCTTGGTAGGTTTAAGAATAGT
TTTTGCTGTACTTTCTATAGTGAATAGAGTTAGGCAGGGATATTCACCATTATCGTTTCAGACCCACCTC
CCAACCCCGAGGGGACCCAGAGAGGGCCTATTTCCCATGATTCCTTCATATTTGCATATACGATACAAGG
CTGTTAGAGAGATAATTAGAATTAATTTGACTGTAAACACAAAGATATTAGTACAAAATACGTGACGTAG
AAAGTAATAATTTCTTGGGTAGTTTGCAGTTTTAAAATTATGTTTTAAAATGGACTATCATATGCTTACC
GTAACTTGAAAGTATTTCGATTTCTTGGCTTTATATATCTTGTGGAAAGGACGAAACACCGGCCCCGCAG
AGCGTCCATCGGTTTTAGAGCTAGAAATAGCAAGTTAAAATAAGGCTAGTCCGTTATCAACTTGAAAAAG
TGGCACCGAGTCGGTGCTTTTTTAAGCTTGGCGTAACTAGATCTTGAGACAAATGGCAGTATTCATCCAC
AATTTTAAAAGAAAAGGGGGGATTGGGGGGTACAGTGCAGGGGAAAGAATAGTAGACATAATAGCAACAG
ACATACAAACTAAAGAATTACAAAAACAAATTACAAAAATTCAAAATTTTCGGGTTTATTACAGGGACAG
CAGAGATCCACTTTGGCGCCGGCTCGAGGGGGCCCGGGTGCAAAGATGGATAAAGTTTTAAACAGAGAGG
AATCTTTGCAGCTAATGGACCTTCTAGGTCTTGAAAGGAGTGGGAATTGGCTCCGGTGCCCGTCAGTGGG
CAGAGCGCACATCGCCCACAGTCCCCGAGAAGTTGGGGGGAGGGGTCGGCAATTGATCCGGTGCCTAGAG
AAGGTGGCGCGGGGTAAACTGGGAAAGTGATGTCGTGTACTGGCTCCGCCTTTTTCCCGAGGGTGGGGGA
GAACCGTATATAAGTGCAGTAGTCGCCGTGAACGTTCTTTTTCGCAACGGGTTTGCCGCCAGAACACAGG
TAAGTGCCGTGTGTGGTTCCCGCGGGCCTGGCCTCTTTACGGGTTATGGCCCTTGCGTGCCTTGAATTAC
TTCCACCTGGCTGCAGTACGTGATTCTTGATCCCGAGCTTCGGGTTGGAAGTGGGTGGGAGAGTTCGAGG
CCTTGCGCTTAAGGAGCCCCTTCGCCTCGTGCTTGAGTTGAGGCCTGGCCTGGGCGCTGGGGCCGCCGCG
TGCGAATCTGGTGGCACCTTCGCGCCTGTCTCGCTGCTTTCGATAAGTCTCTAGCCATTTAAAATTTTTG
ATGACCTGCTGCGACGCTTTTTTTCTGGCAAGATAGTCTTGTAAATGCGGGCCAAGATCTGCACACTGGT
ATTTCGGTTTTTGGGGCCGCGGGCGGCGACGGGGCCCGTGCGTCCCAGCGCACATGTTCGGCGAGGCGGG
GCCTGCGAGCGCGGCCACCGAGAATCGGACGGGGGTAGTCTCAAGCTGGCCGGCCTGCTCTGGTGCCTGG
CCTCGCGCCGCCGTGTATCGCCCCGCCCTGGGCGGCAAGGCTGGCCCGGTCGGCACCAGTTGCGTGAGCG
GAAAGATGGCCGCTTCCCGGCCCTGCTGCAGGGAGCTCAAAATGGAGGACGCGGCGCTCGGGAGAGCGGG
CGGGTGAGTCACCCACACAAAGGAAAAGGGCCTTTCCGTCCTCAGCCGTCGCTTCATGTGACTCCACGGA
GTACCGGGCGCCGTCCAGGCACCTCGATTAGTTCTCGAGCTTTTGGAGTACGTCGTCTTTAGGTTGGGGG
GAGGGGTTTTATGCGATGGAGTTTCCCCACACTGAGTGGGTGGAGACTGAAGTTAGGCCAGCTTGGCACT
TGATGTAATTCTCCTTGGAATTTGCCCTTTTTGAGTTTGGATCTTGGTTCATTCTCAAGCCTCAGACAGT
GGTTCAAAGTTTTTTTCTTCCATTTCAGGTGTCGTGACGTACGGCCACCATGACCGAGTACAAGCCCACG
GTGCGCCTCGCCACCCGCGACGACGTCCCCAGGGCCGTACGCACCCTCGCCGCCGCGTTCGCCGACTACC
CCGCCACGCGCCACACCGTCGATCCGGACCGCCACATCGAGCGGGTCACCGAGCTGCAAGAACTCTTCCT
CACGCGCGTCGGGCTCGACATCGGCAAGGTGTGGGTCGCGGACGACGGCGCCGCCGTGGCGGTCTGGACC
ACGCCGGAGAGCGTCGAAGCGGGGGCGGTGTTCGCCGAGATCGGCCCGCGCATGGCCGAGTTGAGCGGTT
CCCGGCTGGCCGCGCAGCAACAGATGGAAGGCCTCCTGGCGCCGCACCGGCCCAAGGAGCCCGCGTGGTT
CCTGGCCACCGTCGGAGTCTCGCCCGACCACCAGGGCAAGGGTCTGGGCAGCGCCGTCGTGCTCCCCGGA
GTGGAGGCGGCCGAGCGCGCCGGGGTGCCCGCCTTCCTGGAGACCTCCGCGCCCCGCAACCTCCCCTTCT
ACGAGCGGCTCGGCTTCACCGTCACCGCCGACGTCGAGGTGCCCGAAGGACCGCGCACCTGGTGCATGAC
CCGCAAGCCCGGTGCCTGAACGCGTTAAGTCGACAATCAACCTCTGGATTACAAAATTTGTGAAAGATTG
ACTGGTATTCTTAACTATGTTGCTCCTTTTACGCTATGTGGATACGCTGCTTTAATGCCTTTGTATCATG
CTATTGCTTCCCGTATGGCTTTCATTTTCTCCTCCTTGTATAAATCCTGGTTGCTGTCTCTTTATGAGGA
GTTGTGGCCCGTTGTCAGGCAACGTGGCGTGGTGTGCACTGTGTTTGCTGACGCAACCCCCACTGGTTGG
GGCATTGCCACCACCTGTCAGCTCCTTTCCGGGACTTTCGCTTTCCCCCTCCCTATTGCCACGGCGGAAC
TCATCGCCGCCTGCCTTGCCCGCTGCTGGACAGGGGCTCGGCTGTTGGGCACTGACAATTCCGTGGTGTT
GTCGGGGAAATCATCGTCCTTTCCTTGGCTGCTCGCCTGTGTTGCCACCTGGATTCTGCGCGGGACGTCC
TTCTGCTACGTCCCTTCGGCCCTCAATCCAGCGGACCTTCCTTCCCGCGGCCTGCTGCCGGCTCTGCGGC
CTCTTCCGCGTCTTCGCCTTCGCCCTCAGACGAGTCGGATCTCCCTTTGGGCCGCCTCCCCGCGTCGACT
TTAAGACCAATGACTTACAAGGCAGCTGTAGATCTTAGCCACTTTTTAAAAGAAAAGGGGGGACTGGAAG
GGCTAATTCACTCCCAACGAAGACAAGATCTGCTTTTTGCTTGTACTGGGTCTCTCTGGTTAGACCAGAT
CTGAGCCTGGGAGCTCTCTGGCTAACTAGGGAACCCACTGCTTAAGCCTCAATAAAGCTTGCCTTGAGTG
CTTCAAGTAGTGTGTGCCCGTCTGTTGTGTGACTCTGGTAACTAGAGATCCCTCAGACCCTTTTAGTCAG
TGTGGAAAATCTCTAGCAGTACGTATAGTAGTTCATGTCATCTTATTATTCAGTATTTATAACTTGCAAA
GAAATGAATATCAGAGAGTGAGAGGAACTTGTTTATTGCAGCTTATAATGGTTACAAATAAAGCAATAGC
ATCACAAATTTCACAAATAAAGCATTTTTTTCACTGCATTCTAGTTGTGGTTTGTCCAAACTCATCAATG
TATCTTATCATGTCTGGCTCTAGCTATCCCGCCCCTAACTCCGCCCATCCCGCCCCTAACTCCGCCCAGT
TCCGCCCATTCTCCGCCCCATGGCTGACTAATTTTTTTTATTTATGCAGAGGCCGAGGCCGCCTCGGCCT
CTGAGCTATTCCAGAAGTAGTGAGGAGGCTTTTTTGGAGGCCTAGGGACGTACCCAATTCGCCCTATAGT
GAGTCGTATTACGCGCGCTCACTGGCCGTCGTTTTACAACGTCGTGACTGGGAAAACCCTGGCGTTACCC
AACTTAATCGCCTTGCAGCACATCCCCCTTTCGCCAGCTGGCGTAATAGCGAAGAGGCCCGCACCGATCG
CCCTTCCCAACAGTTGCGCAGCCTGAATGGCGAATGGG
[124 nt withheld, positions 4099-4222]
C
[91 nt withheld, positions 4224-4314]
A
[49 nt withheld, positions 4316-4364]
CCTTTGACGTTGGAGTCCACGTTCTTT
[37 nt withheld, positions 4392-4428]
ACCCTATCTCGGTCTATTCTTTTGATTTATAAGGGATTTTGCCGATTTCGGCCTATTGGTTAAAAAATGA
GCTGATTTAACAAAAATTTAACGCGAATTTTAACAAAATATTAACGCTTACAATTTAGGTGGCACTTTTC
GGGGAAATGTGCGCGGAACCCCTATTTGTTTATTTTTCTAAATACATTCAAATATGTATCCGCTCATGAG
ACAATAACCCTGATAAATGCTTCAATAATATTGAAAAAGGAAGAGTATGAGTATTCAACATTTCCGTGTC
GCCCTTATTCCCTTTTTTGCGGCATTTTGCCTTCCTGTTTTTGCTCACCCAGAAACGCTGGTGAAAGTAA
AAGATGCTGAAGATCAGTTGGGTGCACGAGTGGGTTACATCGAACTGGATCTCAACAGCGGTAAGATCCT
TGAGAGTTTTCGCCCCGAAGAACGTTTTCCAATGATGAGCACTTTTAAAGTTCTGCTATGTGGCGCGGTA
TTATCCCGTATTGACGCCGGGCAAGAGCAACTCGGTCGCCGCATACACTATTCTCAGAATGACTTGGTTG
AGTACTCACCAGTCACAGAAAAGCATCTTACGGATGGCATGACAGTAAGAGAATTATGCAGTGCTGCCAT
AACCATGAGTGATAACACTGCGGCCAACTTACTTCTGACAACGATCGGAGGACCGAAGGAGCTAACCGCT
TTTTTGCACAACATGGGGGATCATGTAACTCGCCTTGATCGTTGGGAACCGGAGCTGAATGAAGCCATAC
CAAACGACGAGCGTGACACCACGATGCCTGTAGCAATGGCAACAACGTTGCGCAAACTATTAACTGGCGA
ACTACTTACTCTAGCTTCCCGGCAACAATTAATAGACTGGATGGAGGCGGATAAAGTTGCAGGACCACTT
CTGCGCTCGGCCCTTCCGGCTGGCTGGTTTATTGCTGATAAATCTGGAGCCGGTGAGCGTGGGTCTCGCG
GTATCATTGCAGCACTGGGGCCAGATGGTAAGCCCTCCCGTATCGTAGTTATCTACACGACGGGGAGTCA
GGCAACTATGGATGAACGAAATAGACAGATCGCTGAGATAGGTGCCTCACTGATTAAGCATTGGTAACTG
TCAGACCAAGTTTACTCATATATACTTTAGATTGATTTAAAACTTCATTTTTAATTTAAAAGGATCTAGG
TGAAGATCCTTTTTGATAATCTCATGACCAAAATCCCTTAACGTGAGTTTTCGTTCCACTGAGCGTCAGA
CCCCGTAGAAAAGATCAAAGGATCTTCTTGAGATCCTTTTTTTCTGCGCGTAATCTGCTGCTTGCAAACA
AAAAAACCACCGCTACCAGCGGTGGTTTGTTTGCCGGATCAAGAGCTACCAACTCTTTTTCCGAAGGTAA
CTGGCTTCAGCAGAGCGCAGATACCAAATACTGTTCTTCTAGTGTAGCCGTAGTTAGGCCACCACTTCAA
GAACTCTGTAGCACCGCCTACATACCTCGCTCTGCTAATCCTGTTACCAGTGGCTGCTGCCAGTGGCGAT
AAGTCGTGTCTTACCGGGTTGGACTCAAGACGATAGTTACCGGATAAGGCGCAGCGGTCGGGCTGAACGG
GGGGTTCGTGCACACAGCCCAGCTTGGAGCGAACGACCTACACCGAACTGAGATACCTACAGCGTGAGCT
ATGAGAAAGCGCCACGCTTCCCGAAGGGAGAAAGGCGGACAGGTATCCGGTAAGCGGCAGGGTCGGAACA
GGAGAGCGCACGAGGGAGCTTCCAGGGGGAAACGCCTGGTATCTTTATAGTCCTGTCGGGTTTCGCCACC
TCTGACTTGAGCGTCGATTTTTGTGATGCTCGTCAGGGGGGCGGAGCCTATGGAAAAACGCCAGCAACGC
GGCCTTTTTACGGTTCCTGGCCTTTTGCTGGCCTTTTGCTCACATGTTCTTTCCTGCGTTATCCCCTGAT
TCTGTGGATAACCGTATTACCGCCTTTGAGTGAGCTGATACCGCTCGCCGCAGCCGAACGACCGAGCGCA
GCGAGTCAGTGAGCGAGGAAGCGGAAGAGCGCCCAATACGCAAACCGCCTCTCCCCGCGCGTTGGCCGAT
TCATTAATGCAGCTGGCACGACAGGTTTCCCGACTGGAAAGCGGGCAGTGAGCGCAACGCAATTAATGTG
AGTTAGCTCACTCATTAGGCACCCCAGGCTTTACACTTTATGCTTCCGGCTCGTATGTTGTGTGGAATTG
TGAGCGGATAACAATTTCACACAGGAAACAGCTATGACCATGATTACGCCAAGCGCGCAATTAACCCTCA
CTAAAGGGAACAAAAGCTGGAGCTGCAAGCTTAATGTAGTCTTATGCAATACTCTTGTAGTCTTGCAACA
TGGTAACGATGAGTTAGCAACATGCCTTACAAGGAGAGAAAAAGCACCGTGCATGCCGATTGGTGGAAGT
AAGGTGGTACGATCGTGCCTTATTAGGAAGGCAACAGACGGGTCTGACATGGATTGGACGAACCACTGAA
TTGCCGCATTGCAGAGATATTGTATTTAAGTGCCTAGCTCGATACATAAACGGGTCTCTCTGGTTAGACC
AGATCTGAGCCTGGGAGCTCTCTGGCTAACTAGGGAACCCACTGCTTAAGCCTCAATAAAGCTTGCCTTG
AGTGCTTCAAGTAGTGTGTGCCCGTCTGTTGTGTGACTCTGGTAACTAGAGATCCCTCAGACCCTTTTAG
TCAGTGTGGAAAATCTCTAGCAGTGGCGCCCGAACAGGGACTTGAAAGCGAAAGGGAAACCAGAGGAGCT
CTCTCGACGCAGGACTCGGCTTGCTGAAGCGCGCACGGCAAGAGGCGAGGGGCGGCGACTGGTGAGTACG
CCAAAAATTTTGACTAGCGGAGGCTAGAAGGAGAGAGATGGGTGCGAGAGCGTCAGTATTAAGCGGGGGA
GAATTAGATCGCGATGGGAAAAAATTCGGTTAAGGCCAGGGGGAAAGAAAAAATATAAATTAAAACATAT
AGTATGGGCAAGCAGGGAGCTAGAACGATTCGCAGTTAATCCTGGCCTGTTAGAAACATCAGAAGGCTGT
AGACAAATACTGGGACAGCTACAACCATCCCTTCAGACAGGATCAGAAGAACTTAGATCATTATATAATA
CAGTAGCAACCCTCTATTGTGTGCATCAAAGGATAGAGATAAAAGACACCAAGGAAGCTTTAGACAAGAT
AGAGGAAGAGCAAAACAAAAGTAAGACCACCGCACAGCAAGCGGCCGCTGATCTTCAGACCTGGAGGAGG
AGATATGAGGGACAATTGGAGAAGTGAATTATATAAATATAAAGTAGTAAAAATTGAACCATTAGGAGTA
GCACCCACCAAGGCAAAGAGAAGAGTGGTGCAGAGAGAAAAAAGAGCAGTGGGAATAGGAGCTTTGTTCC
TTGGGTTCTTGGGAGCAGCAGGAAGCACTATGGGCGCAGCGTCAATGACGCTGACGGTACAGGCCAGACA
ATTATTGTCTGGTATAGTGCAGCAGCAGAACAATTTGCTGAGGGCTATTGAGGCGCAACAGCATCTGTTG
CAACTCACAGTCTGGGGCATCAAGCAGCTCCAGGCAAGAATCCTGGCTGTGGAAAGATACCTAAAGGATC
AACAGCTCCTGGGGATTTGGGGTTGCTCTGGAAAACTCATTTGCACCACTGCTGTGCCTTGGAATGCTAG
TTGGAGTAATAAATCTCTGGAACAGATTTGGAATCACACGACCTGGATGGAGTGGGACAGAGAAATTAAC
AATTACACAAGCTTAATACACTCCTTAATTGAAGAATCGCAAAACCAGCAAGAAAAGAATGAACAAGAAT
TATTGGAATTAGATAAATGGGCAAGTTTGTGGAATTGGTTTAACA
Features (pLannotate 1.2.2; 29 found; start..end, strand, type, name):
      3..158     +  CDS            env (fragment): ENV_HV1H2 - Experimental evidence at protein level: Swiss-Prot protein existence level 1. [Transmembrane protein gp41]: Acts as a class I viral fusion protein. Under the current model, the protein has at least 3 conformational states: pre-fusion native state, pre-hairpin intermediate state, and post-fusion hairpin state. During fusion of viral and target intracellular membranes, the coiled coil regions (heptad repeats) assume a trimer-of-hairpins structure, positioning the fusion peptide in close proximity to the C-terminal region of the ectodomain. The formation of this structure appears to d
    162..402     +  promoter       U6 promoter: RNA polymerase III promoter for human U6 snRNA
    432..507     +  misc_RNA       gRNA scaffold: guide RNA scaffold for the Streptococcus pyogenes CRISPR/Cas9 system
    563..680     +  misc_feature   cPPT/CTS: central polypurine tract and central termination sequence of HIV-1
    746..812     +  CDS            small t antigen (fragment): SV40 (simian virus 40) small t antigen
    838..1049    +  promoter       EF-1α core promoter: core promoter for human elongation factor EF-1α
   1050..1988    +  intron         EF-1α intron A: intron upstream of the start codon of human EF-1α
   2010..2609    +  CDS            PuroR (fragment): puromycin N-acetyltransferase; pac from Streptomyces; confers resistance to puromycin
   2625..3213    +  misc_feature   WPRE: woodchuck hepatitis virus posttranscriptional regulatory element
   3264..3283    +  misc_feature   cPPT/CTS (fragment): central polypurine tract and central termination sequence of HIV-1
   3285..3518    +  LTR            3' LTR (ΔU3): self-inactivating 3' long terminal repeat (LTR) from HIV-1
   3596..3717    +  polyA_signal   SV40 poly(A) signal: SV40 polyadenylation signal
   3757..3892    +  rep_origin     SV40 ori: SV40 origin of replication
   3913..3931    -  promoter       T7 promoter: promoter for bacteriophage T7 RNA polymerase
   3939..4094    +  CDS            lacZα (fragment): LacZα fragment of β-galactosidase; lacZ fragment
   4099..4527    +  rep_origin     f1 ori (sequence partly withheld): f1 bacteriophage origin of replication; arrow indicates direction of (+) strand synthesis
   4580..4684    +  promoter       AmpR promoter: bla
   4685..5545    +  CDS            AmpR: β-lactamase; bla; confers resistance to ampicillin, carbenicillin, and related antibiotics
   5716..6304    +  rep_origin     ori: high-copy-number ColE1/pMB1/pBR322/pUC origin of replication
   6487..6579    +  CDS            lacI (fragment): lac repressor; lacI; The lac repressor binds to the lac operator to inhibit transcription in E. coli. This inhibition can be relieved by adding lactose or isopropyl-β-D-thiogalactopyranoside (IPTG).
   6592..6613    +  protein_bind   CAP binding site: CAP binding activates transcription in the presence of cAMP. E. coli catabolite activator protein
   6628..6658    +  promoter       lac promoter: promoter for the E. coli lac operon
   6666..6682    +  protein_bind   lac operator: The lac repressor binds to the lac operator to inhibit transcription in E. coli. This inhibition can be relieved by adding lactose or isopropyl-β-D-thiogalactopyranoside (IPTG). lac repressor encoded by lacI
   6727..6745    +  promoter       T3 promoter: promoter for bacteriophage T3 RNA polymerase
   6773..6999    +  promoter       RSV promoter: Rous sarcoma virus enhancer/promoter
   7000..7180    +  LTR            5' LTR (truncated): truncated 5' long terminal repeat (LTR) from HIV-1
   7227..7352    +  misc_feature   HIV-1 Ψ: packaging signal of human immunodeficiency virus type 1
   7336..7699    +  CDS            HIV-1 gag (fragment): gag protein from human immunodeficiency virus 1; gag
   7845..8078    +  misc_feature   RRE: The Rev response element (RRE) of HIV-1 allows for Rev-dependent mRNA export from the nucleus to the cytoplasm.
