[The description below was written by a language model from this plasmid's Addgene catalogue record and pLannotate feature annotations shown in this document.]
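Description:
pXPR_003 sgMSLN is a lentiviral single-guide RNA expression plasmid built on the pXPR_003 backbone and designed to knock out human mesothelin (MSLN, also known as MPF or SMRP). It is propagated in E. coli through a high-copy ColE1/pUC-type origin with ampicillin selection (AmpR/β-lactamase). The backbone also retains an f1 origin, remnants of the lac region, and T3 and T7 promoters. The record lists a recombination-deficient growth strain, a common choice for plasmids carrying repeated LTR sequences.

The viral portion has a third-generation, self-inactivating layout. An RSV promoter fused to a truncated HIV-1 5' LTR drives genomic RNA production in packaging cells. It is followed by the Ψ packaging signal with adjoining gag sequence, the Rev response element for Rev-dependent nuclear export, and a cPPT/CTS element. The unit ends in a ΔU3 3' LTR that inactivates LTR promoter activity after integration, and an SV40 poly(A) signal and SV40 origin lie downstream of it.

Two expression units sit between the LTRs. A human U6 RNA polymerase III promoter transcribes the MSLN-targeting spacer fused to the Streptococcus pyogenes Cas9 guide RNA scaffold. An EF-1α promoter with its intron A drives puromycin N-acetyltransferase for selecting transduced mammalian cells, with a WPRE to enhance transcript expression.

No Cas9 coding sequence is annotated, so the nuclease must be supplied separately, for example in cells that already express Cas9. The associated publication examines tumor cell resistance to CAR T cell therapy in pancreatic cancer, which suggests that the construct was used to delete MSLN in that setting. The restriction sites used to clone the guide are not recorded.
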