Addgene plasmid #193588: pXPR_003 sgMSLN
Purpose: MSLN knockout
Depositing lab: William Hahn. Depositing organization: Dana-Farber Cancer Institute. Publication: Systematic interrogation of tumor cell resistance to CAR T cell therapy in pancreatic cancer. Hagel KR, Arafeh R, Gang S, Arnoff TE, Larson RC, Doench JG, Mathewson ND, Wucherpfennig KW, Maus MV, Hahn WC. Cancer Res. 2022 Dec 22:CAN-22-2245. doi: 10.1158/0008-5472.CAN-22-2245. PubMed 36548402.
Backbone
  Vector backbone: pXPR_003
  Vector type: Lentiviral
  Selectable markers: Puromycin
Growth in bacteria
  Bacterial resistance: Ampicillin, 100 μg/mL
  Growth temperature: 30°C
  Growth strain: NEB Stable
  Copy number: High Copy
Gene/Insert
  Gene/Insert name: sgMSLN
  gRNA/shRNA sequence: GCCCCGCAGAGCGTCCATCG
  Species: H. sapiens (human)
  Entrez Gene: MSLN (a.k.a. MPF, SMRP)
  Cloning method: Restriction Enzyme; 5′ cloning site Unknown (unknown if destroyed); 3′ cloning site Unknown (unknown if destroyed)
Terms and licenses: Academic/Nonprofit Terms; Industry Terms: Not Available to Industry
How to cite: pXPR_003 sgMSLN was a gift from William Hahn (Addgene plasmid # 193588 ; http://n2t.net/addgene:193588 ; RRID:Addgene_193588)
